Addgene plasmid #235190: pCTcon2-rHUH
Purpose: To display rHUH on yeast surface
Depositing lab: Alice Ting. Depositing organization: Stanford University. Publication: Directed evolution of a sequence-specific covalent protein tag for RNA labeling. Huang R, Ting AY. Proc Natl Acad Sci U S A. 2025 Mar 4;122(9):e2422085122. doi: 10.1073/pnas.2422085122. Epub 2025 Feb 26. PubMed 40009639.
Backbone
  Vector backbone: pCTcon2
  Vector type: Yeast Expression
  Selectable markers: TRP1
Growth in bacteria
  Bacterial resistance: Ampicillin, 100 μg/mL
  Growth temperature: 37°C
  Growth strain: DH5alpha
  Copy number: Unknown
Gene/Insert
  Gene/Insert name: rHUH
Terms and licenses: Academic/Nonprofit Terms; Industry Terms: Not Available to Industry
How to cite: pCTcon2-rHUH was a gift from Alice Ting (Addgene plasmid # 235190 ; http://n2t.net/addgene:235190 ; RRID:Addgene_235190)
