[The description below was written by a language model from this plasmid's Addgene catalogue record and pLannotate feature annotations shown in this document.]
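Description:
pCTcon2-rHUH is a yeast surface display plasmid built on the pCTcon2 backbone, a Saccharomyces cerevisiae/E. coli shuttle vector of about 6.5 kb. In bacteria it is maintained through a high-copy ColE1/pUC-type origin and selected with ampicillin via the β-lactamase gene. In yeast it is carried as a low-copy, stably segregating episome through a CEN6/ARS element and selected by tryptophan prototrophy through the TRP1 marker with its own promoter. The backbone also retains an f1 phage origin, T7 and T3 promoters, and remnants of lac, bom and rop sequences, which appear to be leftovers of the parental cloning vector rather than functional parts of the display system.

The expression cassette is driven by the galactose-inducible, Gal4-regulated GAL1 promoter and encodes Aga2, the a-agglutinin subunit, followed downstream on the same strand by the rHUH insert and then a Myc epitope tag. The layout is consistent with a single Aga2–rHUH–Myc fusion. In the standard display arrangement, Aga2 pairs with cell-wall-anchored Aga1 supplied by the host strain, tethering the fused protein on the outside of the cell, while the C-terminal Myc tag allows detection of full-length displayed product. The insert is annotated as a fragment matching the Rep protein of porcine circovirus 2, an HUH-type endonuclease that nicks a specific sequence and becomes covalently joined to the 5′ phosphate of the nucleic acid through a tyrosine. The associated publication title concerns directed evolution of a sequence-specific covalent protein tag for RNA labeling, so rHUH is presumably an RNA-reactive variant. The record does not list its mutations. The stated purpose is to display rHUH on the yeast surface, a format suited to labeling assays and sorting-based characterization or selection.
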