Features (pLannotate 1.2.2; 21 found; start..end, strand, type, name):
    202..643     +  promoter       GAL1 promoter: S. cerevisiae GAL1; inducible promoter, regulated by Gal4
    690..950     +  CDS            AGA2: AGA2_YEAST - Experimental evidence at protein level: Swiss-Prot protein existence level 1. Receptor binding subunit of the a-agglutinin heterodimer. S.cerevisiae a and alpha cells express the complementary cell surface glycoproteins a-agglutinin and alpha-agglutinin, respectively, which interact with one another to promote cellular aggregation during mating. From Saccharomyces cerevisiae (strain ATCC 204508 / S288c) (Baker's yeast).
   1098..1442    +  CDS            Rep (fragment): REP_PCV2 - Experimental evidence at protein level: Swiss-Prot protein existence level 1. Essential for the replication of viral ssDNA. The closed circular ssDNA genome is first converted to a superhelical dsDNA. Rep and/or Rep' binds a specific hairpin at the genome origin of replication. Introduces an endonucleolytic nick within the conserved sequence 5'-AGTATTAC-3' in the intergenic region of the genome, thereby initiating the rolling circle replication (RCR). Following cleavage, binds covalently to the 5'-phosphate of DNA as a tyrosyl ester. The cleavage gives rise to a free 3'-OH that serv
   1452..1477    +  CDS            Myc (fragment): Myc (human c-Myc proto-oncogene) epitope tag
   1812..1830    -  promoter       T7 promoter: promoter for bacteriophage T7 RNA polymerase
   1833..1990    +  CDS            lacZα (fragment): LacZα fragment of β-galactosidase; lacZ fragment
   1994..2422    +  rep_origin     f1 ori (sequence partly withheld): f1 bacteriophage origin of replication; arrow indicates direction of (+) strand synthesis
   2450..2501    -  misc_feature   bom (fragment): basis of mobility region from pBR322
   2552..3226    -  CDS            TRP1: phosphoribosylanthranilate isomerase, required for tryptophan biosynthesis; S. cerevisiae TRP1; yeast auxotrophic marker
   3227..3374    -  promoter       TRP1 promoter: S. cerevisiae TRP1
   3512..3561    -  misc_feature   bom (fragment): basis of mobility region from pBR322
   3663..3698    -  CDS            rop (fragment): Rop protein, which maintains plasmids at low copy number; rop
   3766..4269    -  misc_feature   CEN/ARS: S. cerevisiae CEN6 centromere fused to an autonomously replicating sequence
   4306..4410    +  promoter       AmpR promoter: bla
   4411..5271    +  CDS            AmpR: β-lactamase; bla; confers resistance to ampicillin, carbenicillin, and related antibiotics
   5442..6030    +  rep_origin     ori: high-copy-number ColE1/pMB1/pBR322/pUC origin of replication
   6213..6305    +  CDS            lacI (fragment): lac repressor; lacI; The lac repressor binds to the lac operator to inhibit transcription in E. coli. This inhibition can be relieved by adding lactose or isopropyl-β-D-thiogalactopyranoside (IPTG).
   6318..6339    +  protein_bind   CAP binding site: CAP binding activates transcription in the presence of cAMP. E. coli catabolite activator protein
   6354..6384    +  promoter       lac promoter: promoter for the E. coli lac operon
   6392..6408    +  protein_bind   lac operator: The lac repressor binds to the lac operator to inhibit transcription in E. coli. This inhibition can be relieved by adding lactose or isopropyl-β-D-thiogalactopyranoside (IPTG). lac repressor encoded by lacI
   6453..6471    +  promoter       T3 promoter: promoter for bacteriophage T3 RNA polymerase
>Addgene plasmid #235190 | pCTcon2-rHUH | addgene full sequence | sequence record 467252 | Addgene NGS Result
CAAAAATTCTTACTTTTTTTTTGGATGGACGCAAAGAAGTTTAATAATCATATTACATGGCATTACCACC
ATATACATATCCATATCTAATCTTACTTATATGTTGTGGAAATGTAAAGAGCCCCATTATCTTAGCCTAA
AAAAACCTTCTCTTTGGAACTTTCAGTAATACGCTTAACTGCTCATTGCTATATTGAAGTACGGATTAGA
AGCCGCCGAGCGGGTGACAGCCCTCCGAAGGAAGACTCTCCTCCGTGCGTCCTCGTCTTCACCGGTCGCG
TTCCTGAAACGCAGATGTGCCTCGCGCCGCACTGCTCCGAACAATAAAGATTCTACAATACTAGCTTTTA
TGGTTATGAAGAGGAAAAATTGGCAGTAACCTGGCCCCACAAACCTTCAAATGAACGAATCAAATTAACA
ACCATAGGATGATAATGCGATTAGTTTTTTAGCCTTATTTCTGGGGTAATTAATCAGCGAAGCGATGATT
TTTGATCTATTAACAGATATATAAATGCAAAAACTGCATAACCACTTTAACTAATACTTTCAACATTTTC
GGTTTGTATTACTTCTTATTCAAATGTAATAAAAGTATCAACAAAAAATTGTTAATATACCTCTATACTT
TAACGTCAAGGAGAAAAAACCCCGGATCGAATTCCCTACTTCATACATTTTCAATTAAGATGCAGTTACT
TCGCTGTTTTTCAATATTTTCTGTTATTGCTTCAGTTTTAGCACAGGAACTGACAACTATATGCGAGCAA
ATCCCCTCACCAACTTTAGAATCGACGCCGTACTCTTTGTCAACGACTACTATTTTGGCCAACGGGAAGG
CAATGCAAGGAGTTTTTGAATATTACAAATCAGTAACGTTTGTCAGTAATTGCGGTTCTCACCCCTCAAC
AACTAGCAAAGGCAGCCCCATAAACACACAGTATGTTTTTAAGGACAATAGCTCGACGATTGAAGGTAGA
TACCCATACGACGTTCCAGACTACGCTCTGCAGGAGAACTTGTACTTTCAAGGTCTGCAGGCTAGTGGTG
GAGGAGGCTCTGGTGGAGGCGGTAGCGGAGGCGGAGGGTCGGCTAGCCCGTCAAAGAAAAACTGGCGCAG
TGGGCCGCAGCCCCACAAGCGATGGGTGTTCACGCTGCACCATCCGTCTGAGGACGACCGCAAGAAAATT
AGGGATCTTCCCATTTCCCTGTTCGATTACTTCATAGTTGGCGAAGAAGGTAATGAGGAGGGACGCACAC
CTCACCTTCAAGGATTCGCAAACTTCGCAAAGAAACAGACATTTCACAAGGTGAAGTGGTATTTGGGTGC
CCGGTGTTGGATAGAGGAGGCCAGGGGGACAGACCAACAAAATAAAGCATATTGCAGTAAAGAGGGAAAC
CTCCTCAGGGAGTGCGGCGCTCCACGATCTCAAGGCCGGCGTGGATCCGAACAAAAGCTTATTTCTGAAG
AGGACTTTTAATAGCTCGAGATCTGATAACAACAGTGTAGATGTAACAAAATCGACTTTGTTCCCACTGT
ACTTTTAGCTCGTACAAAATACAATATACTTTTCATTTCTCCGTAAACAACATGTTTTCCCATGTAATAT
CCTTTTCTATTTTTCGTTCCGTTACCAACTTTACACATACTTTATATAGCTATTCACTTCTATACACTAA
AAAACTAAGACAATTTTAATTTTGCTGCCTGCCATATTTCAATTTGTTATAAATTCCTATAATTTATCCT
ATTAGTAGCTAAAAAAAGATGAATGTGAATCGAATCCTAAGAGAATTGAGCTCCAATTCGCCCTATAGTG
AGTCGTATTACAATTCACTGGCCGTCGTTTTACAACGTCGTGACTGGGAAAACCCTGGCGTTACCCAACT
TAATCGCCTTGCAGCACATCCCCCTTTCGCCAGCTGGCGTAATAGCGAAGAGGCCCGCACCGATCGCCTT
TCCCAACAGTTGCGCAGCCTGAATGGCGAATGG
[124 nt withheld, positions 1994-2117]
C
[91 nt withheld, positions 2119-2209]
A
[49 nt withheld, positions 2211-2259]
CCTTTGACGTTGGAGTCCACGTTCTTT
[37 nt withheld, positions 2287-2323]
ACCCTATCTCGGTCTATTCTTTTGATTTATAAGGGATTTTGCCGATTTCGGCCTATTGGTTAAAAAATGA
GCTGATTTAACAAAAATTTAACGCGAATTTTAACAAAATATTAACGCTTACAATTTCCTGATGCGGTATT
TTCTCCTTACGCATCTGTGCGGTATTTCACACCGCATAGATCGGCAAGTGCACAAACAATACTTAAATAA
ATACTACTCAGTAATAACCTATTTCTTAGCATTTTTGACGAAATTTGCTATTTTGTTAGAGTCTTTTACA
CCATTTGTCTCCACACCTCCGCTTACATCAACACCAATAACGCCATTTAATCTAAGCGCATCACCAACAT
TTTCTGGCGTCAGTCCACCAGCTAACATAAAATGTAAGCTTTCGGGGCTCTCTTGCCTTCCAACCCAGTC
AGAAATCGAGTTCCAATCCAAAAGTTCACCTGTCCCACCTGCTTCTGAATCAAACAAGGGAATAAACGAA
TGAGGTTTCTGTGAAGCTGCACTGAGTAGTATGTTGCAGTCTTTTGGAAATACGAGTCTTTTAATAACTG
GCAAACCGAGGAACTCTTGGTATTCTTGCCACGACTCATCTCCATGCAGTTGGACGATATCAATGCCGTA
ATCATTGACCAGAGCCAAAACATCCTCCTTAGGTTGATTACGAAACACGCCAACCAAGTATTTCGGAGTG
CCTGAACTATTTTTATATGCTTTTACAAGACTTGAAATTTTCCTTGCAATAACCGGGTCAATTGTTCTCT
TTCTATTGGGCACACATATAATACCCAGCAAGTCAGCATCGGAATCTAGAGCACATTCTGCGGCCTCTGT
GCTCTGCAAGCCGCAAACTTTCACCAATGGACCAGAACTACCTGTGAAATTAATAACAGACATACTCCAA
GCTGCCTTTGTGTGCTTAATCACGTATACTCACGTGCTCAATAGTCACCAATGCCCTCCCTCTTGGCCCT
CTCCTTTTCTTTTTTCGACCGAATTAATTCTTAATCGGCAAAAAAAGAAAAGCTCCGGATCAAGATTGTA
CGTAAGGTGACAAGCTATTTTTCAATAAAGAATATCTTCCACTACTGCCATCTGGCGTCATAACTGCAAA
GTACACATATATTACGATGCTGTTCTATTAAATGCTTCCTATATTATATATATAGTAATGTCGTGATCTA
TGGTGCACTCTCAGTACAATCTGCTCTGATGCCGCATAGTTAAGCCAGCCCCGACACCCGCCAACACCCG
CTGACGCGCCCTGACGGGCTTGTCTGCTCCCGGCATCCGCTTACAGACAAGCTGTGACCGTCTCCGGGAG
CTGCATGTGTCAGAGGTTTTCACCGTCATCACCGAAACGCGCGAGACGAAAGGGCCTCGTGATACGCCTA
TTTTTATAGGTTAATGTCATGATAATAATGGTTTCTTAGACGGATCGCTTGCCTGTAACTTACACGCGCC
TCGTATCTTTTAATGATGGAATAATTTGGGAATTTACTCTGTGTTTATTTATTTTTATGTTTTGTATTTG
GATTTTAGAAAGTAAATAAAGAAGGTAGAAGAGTTACGGAATGAAGAAAAAAAAATAAACAAAGGTTTAA
AAAATTTCAACAAAAAGCGTACTTTACATATATATTTATTAGACAAGAAAAGCAGATTAAATAGATATAC
ATTCGATTAACGATAAGTAAAATGTAAAATCACAGGATTTTCGTGTGTGGTCTTCTACACAGACAAGATG
AAACAATTCGGCATTAATACCTGAGAGCAGGAAGAGCAAGATAAAAGGTAGTATTTGTTGGCGATCCCCC
TAGAGTCTTTTACATCTTCGGAAAACAAAAACTATTTTTTCTTTAATTTCTTTTTTTACTTTCTATTTTT
AATTTATATATTTATATTAAAAAATTTAAATTATAATTATTTTTATAGCACGTGATGAAAAGGACCCAGG
TGGCACTTTTCGGGGAAATGTGCGCGGAACCCCTATTTGTTTATTTTTCTAAATACATTCAAATATGTAT
CCGCTCATGAGACAATAACCCTGATAAATGCTTCAATAATATTGAAAAAGGAAGAGTATGAGTATTCAAC
ATTTCCGTGTCGCCCTTATTCCCTTTTTTGCGGCATTTTGCCTTCCTGTTTTTGCTCACCCAGAAACGCT
GGTGAAAGTAAAAGATGCTGAAGATCAGTTGGGTGCACGAGTGGGTTACATCGAACTGGATCTCAACAGC
GGTAAGATCCTTGAGAGTTTTCGCCCCGAAGAACGTTTTCCAATGATGAGCACTTTTAAAGTTCTGCTAT
GTGGCGCGGTATTATCCCGTATTGACGCCGGGCAAGAGCAACTCGGTCGCCGCATACACTATTCTCAGAA
TGACTTGGTTGAGTACTCACCAGTCACAGAAAAGCATCTTACGGATGGCATGACAGTAAGAGAATTATGC
AGTGCTGCCATAACCATGAGTGATAACACTGCGGCCAACTTACTTCTGACAACGATCGGAGGACCGAAGG
AGCTAACCGCTTTTTTGCACAACATGGGGGATCATGTAACTCGCCTTGATCGTTGGGAACCGGAGCTGAA
TGAAGCCATACCAAACGACGAGCGTGACACCACGATGCCTGTAGCAATGGCAACAACGTTGCGCAAACTA
TTAACTGGCGAACTACTTACTCTAGCTTCCCGGCAACAATTAATAGACTGGATGGAGGCGGATAAAGTTG
CAGGACCACTTCTGCGCTCGGCCCTTCCGGCTGGCTGGTTTATTGCTGATAAATCTGGAGCCGGTGAGCG
TGGGTCTCGCGGTATCATTGCAGCACTGGGGCCAGATGGTAAGCCCTCCCGTATCGTAGTTATCTACACG
ACGGGGAGTCAGGCAACTATGGATGAACGAAATAGACAGATCGCTGAGATAGGTGCCTCACTGATTAAGC
ATTGGTAACTGTCAGACCAAGTTTACTCATATATACTTTAGATTGATTTAAAACTTCATTTTTAATTTAA
AAGGATCTAGGTGAAGATCCTTTTTGATAATCTCATGACCAAAATCCCTTAACGTGAGTTTTCGTTCCAC
TGAGCGTCAGACCCCGTAGAAAAGATCAAAGGATCTTCTTGAGATCCTTTTTTTCTGCGCGTAATCTGCT
GCTTGCAAACAAAAAAACCACCGCTACCAGCGGTGGTTTGTTTGCCGGATCAAGAGCTACCAACTCTTTT
TCCGAAGGTAACTGGCTTCAGCAGAGCGCAGATACCAAATACTGTTCTTCTAGTGTAGCCGTAGTTAGGC
CACCACTTCAAGAACTCTGTAGCACCGCCTACATACCTCGCTCTGCTAATCCTGTTACCAGTGGCTGCTG
CCAGTGGCGATAAGTCGTGTCTTACCGGGTTGGACTCAAGACGATAGTTACCGGATAAGGCGCAGCGGTC
GGGCTGAACGGGGGGTTCGTGCACACAGCCCAGCTTGGAGCGAACGACCTACACCGAACTGAGATACCTA
CAGCGTGAGCTATGAGAAAGCGCCACGCTTCCCGAAGGGAGAAAGGCGGACAGGTATCCGGTAAGCGGCA
GGGTCGGAACAGGAGAGCGCACGAGGGAGCTTCCAGGGGGAAACGCCTGGTATCTTTATAGTCCTGTCGG
GTTTCGCCACCTCTGACTTGAGCGTCGATTTTTGTGATGCTCGTCAGGGGGGCGGAGCCTATGGAAAAAC
GCCAGCAACGCGGCCTTTTTACGGTTCCTGGCCTTTTGCTGGCCTTTTGCTCACATGTTCTTTCCTGCGT
TATCCCCTGATTCTGTGGATAACCGTATTACCGCCTTTGAGTGAGCTGATACCGCTCGCCGCAGCCGAAC
GACCGAGCGCAGCGAGTCAGTGAGCGAGGAAGCGGAAGAGCGCCCAATACGCAAACCGCCTCTCCCCGCG
CGTTGGCCGATTCATTAATGCAGCTGGCACGACAGGTTTCCCGACTGGAAAGCGGGCAGTGAGCGCAACG
CAATTAATGTGAGTTAGCTCACTCATTAGGCACCCCAGGCTTTACACTTTATGCTTCCGGCTCGTATGTT
GTGTGGAATTGTGAGCGGATAACAATTTCACACAGGAAACAGCTATGACCATGATTACGCCAAGCTCGAA
ATTAACCCTCACTAAAGGGAACAAAAGCTGGTACCAATTCCTTGAATTTT
